>Addgene plasmid #84129 | pFGC5941-PacI-ath-STTM405 | addgene full sequence | sequence record 167293 | Addgene NGS Result
TGAGACTTTTCAACAAAGGGTAATTTCGGGAAACCTCCTCGGATTCCATTGCCCAGCTATCTGTCACCTC
ATCGAAAGGACAGTAGAAAAGGAAGGTGGCTCCTACAAATGCCATCATTGCGATAAGGGAAAGGCTATCA
TTCAAGATGCCTCTGCCGACAGTGGTCCCAAAGACGGACCCCCACCCACGAGGAGCATCGCGGAAAAAGA
AGACGTTCCAACCACGTCTTCAAAGCAAGTGGATTGATGTGACATCTCCACTGACATAAGGGATGACGCA
CAACCCCACTATCCTTCGCAAGACCCTTCCTCTATATAAGGAAGTTCATTTCATTTGGAGAGGACAGCCC
AAGCTTAGTTATGGGTTAGACTACCCAACTCATGTTGTTGTTGTTATGGTCTAATTTAAATATGGTCTAA
AGAAGAAGAATAGTTATGGGTTAGACTACCCAACTCATGAATTCGGTACGCTGAAATCACCAGTCTCTCT
CTACAAATCTATCTCTCTCTATTTTCTCCATAAATAATGTGTGAGTAGTTTCCCGATAAGGGAAATTAGG
GCTCTTATAGGGTTTCGCTCATGTGTTGAGCATATAAGAAACCCTTAGTATGTATTTGTATTTGTAAAAT
ACTTCTATCAATAAAATTTCTAATTCCTAAAACCAAAATCCAGTACTAAAATCCAGATCTCCTAAAGTCC
CTATAGATCTTTGTCGTGAATATAAACCAGACACGAGACGACTAGACCTGGAGCCCAGACGCCGTTCGAA
GCTAGAAGTACCGCTTAGGCAGGAGGCCGTTAGGGAAAAGATGCTAAGGCAGGGTTGGTTACGTTGACTC
CCCCGTAGGTTTGGTTTAAATATGATGAAGTGGACGGAAGGAAGGAGGAAGACAAGGAAGGATAAGGTTG
CAGGCCCTGTGCAAGGTAAGAAGATGGAAATTTGATAGAGGTACGCTACTATACTTATACTATACGCTAA
GGGAATGATTGTATTTATACCCTATACCCCCTAATAACCCCTTATCAATTTAAGAAATAATCCGCATAAG
CCCCCGCTTAAAAATTGGTATCAGAGCCATGAATAGGTCTATGACCAAAACTCAAGAGGATAAAACCTCA
CCAAAATACGAAAGAGTCCTTAACTCTAAAGATAAAAGATCTTTCAAGATCAAAACTAGTTCCCTCACAC
CGGTGACGGGGATCGCATGCGACCTCTAGACCATCACATTGGAGCTTCAGCTGCTCGAGTTCTATAGTGT
CACCTAAATCGTATGTGTATGATACATAAGGTTATGTATTAATTGTAGCCGCGTTCTTACGTCGACGTAC
CGATTACGCCCCGCCCTGTCACTCATCGCAGTACTGTTGTAATTCATTAAGCATTCTGCCGACATGGAAG
CCATCACAAACGGCATGATGAACCTGAATCGCCAGCGGCATCAGCACCTTGTCGCCTTGCGTATAATATT
TGCCCATGGTGAAAACGGGGGCGAAGAAGTTGTCCATATTGGCCACGTTTAAATCAAAACTGGTGAAACT
CACCCAGGGATTGGCTGAGACGAAAAACATATTCTCAATAAACCCTTTAGGGAAATAGGCCAGGTTTTCA
CCGTAACACGCCACGTCTTGCGAATATATGTGTAGAAACTGCCGGAAATCGTCGTGGTATTCACTCCAGA
GCGATGAAAACGTTTCAGTTTGCTCATGGAAAACGGTGTAACAAGGGTGAACACTATCCCATATTACCAG
CTCACCGTCTTTCATTGCCATACGGAACTCCGGATGAGCATTCATCAGGCGGGCAAGAATGTGAATAAAG
GCCGGATAAAACTTGTGCTTATTTTTCTTTACGGTCTTTAAAAAGGCCGTAATATCCAGCTGAACGGTCT
GGTTATAGGTACATTGAGCAACTGACTGAAATGCCTCAAAATGTTCTTTACGATGCCATTGGGATATATC
AACGGTGGTATATCCAGTGATTTCTTTCTCCATTTTAGCTTCCTTAGCTCCTGAAAATCTCGATAACTCA
TTAAAGCTTATCGATGATAAGCTGTCAAACATGAGAATTTAGCCCGCCTAATGAGCGGGCTTTTTGTTGT
GATCCGCGTTGCTGGCGTTTTTCCATAGGCTCCGCCCCCCTGACGAGCATCACAAAAATCGACGCTCAAG
TCAGAGGTGGCGAAACCCGACAGGACTATAAAGATACCAGGCGTTTCCCCCCTGGAAGCTCCCTCGCGCG
CTCTCCTGTTCCGACCCTGCCGCTTACCGGATACCTGTCCGCCTTTCTTAATTAAGACCCGGGACTAGTC
CCTAGAGTCCTGCTTTAATGAGATATGCGAGACGCCTATGATCGCATGATATTTGCTTTCAATTCTGTTG
TGCACGTTGTAAAAAACCTGAGCATGTGTAGCTCAGATCCTTACCGCCGGTTTCGGTTCATTCTAATGAA
TATATCACCCGTTACTATCGTATTTTTATGAATAATATTCTCCGTTCAATTTACTGATTGTACCCTACTA
CTTATATGTACAATATTAAAATGAAAACAATATATTGTGCTGAATAGGTTTATAGCGACATCTATGATAG
AGCGCCACAATAACAAACAATTGCGTTTTATTATTACAAATCCAATTTTAAAAAAAGCGGCAGAACCGGT
CAAACCTAAAAGACTGATTACATAAATCTTATTCAAATTTCAAAAGTGCCCCAGGGGCTAGTATCTACGA
CACACCGAGCGGCGAACTAATAACGCTCACTGAAGGGAACTCCGGTTCCCCGCCGGCGCGCATGGGTGAG
ATTCCTTGAAGTTGAGTATTGGCCGTCCGCTCTACCGAAAGTTACGGGCACCATTCAACCCGGTCCAGCA
CGGCGGCCGGGTAACCGACTTGCTGCCCCGAGAATTATGCAGCATTTTTTTGGTGTATGTGGGCCCCAAA
TGAAGTGCAGGTCAAACCTTGACAGTGACGACAAATCGTTGGGCGGGTCCAGGGCGAATTTTGCGACAAC
ATGTCGAGGCTCAGCAGGACCTGCAGGCATGCAAGCTTGGCACTGGCCGTCGTTTTACAACGTCGTGACT
GGGAAAACCCTGGCGTTACCCAACTTAATCGCCTTGCAGCACATCCCCCTTTCGCCAGCTGGCGTAATAG
CGAAGAGGCCCGCACCGATCGCCCTTCCCAACAGTTGCGCAGCCTGAATGGCGAATGCTAGAGCAGCTTG
AGCTTGGATCAGATTGTCGTTTCCCGCCTTCAGTTTAAACTATCAGTGTTTGACAGGATATATTGGCGGG
TAAACCTAAGAGAAAAGAGCGTTTATTAGAATAATCGGATATTTAAAAGGGCGTGAAAAGGTTTATCCGT
TCGTCCATTTGTATGTGCATGCCAACCACAGGGTTCCCCTCGGGATCAAAGTACTTTGATCCAACCCCTC
CGCTGCTATAGTGCAGTCGGCTTCTGACGTTCAGTGCAGCCGTCTTCTGAAAACGACATGTCGCACAAGT
CCTAAGTTACGCGACAGGCTGCCGCCCTGCCCTTTTCCTGGCGTTTTCTTGTCGCGTGTTTTAGTCGCAT
AAAGTAGAATACTTGCGACTAGAACCGGAGACATTACGCCATGAACAAGAGCGCCGCCGCTGGCCTGCTG
GGCTATGCCCGCGTCAGCACCGACGACCAGGACTTGACCAACCAACGGGCCGAACTGCACGCGGCCGGCT
GCACCAAGCTGTTTTCCGAGAAGATCACCGGCACCAGGCGCGACCGCCCGGAGCTGGCCAGGATGCTTGA
CCACCTACGCCCTGGCGACGTTGTGACAGTGACCAGGCTAGACCGCCTGGCCCGCAGCACCCGCGACCTA
CTGGACATTGCCGAGCGCATCCAGGAGGCCGGCGCGGGCCTGCGTAGCCTGGCAGAGCCGTGGGCCGACA
CCACCACGCCGGCCGGCCGCATGGTGTTGACCGTGTTCGCCGGCATTGCCGAGTTCGAGCGTTCCCTAAT
CATCGACCGCACCCGGAGCGGGCGCGAGGCCGCCAAGGCCCGAGGCGTGAAGTTTGGCCCCCGCCCTACC
CTCACCCCGGCACAGATCGCGCACGCCCGCGAGCTGATCGACCAGGAAGGCCGCACCGTGAAAGAGGCGG
CTGCACTGCTTGGCGTGCATCGCTCGACCCTGTACCGCGCACTTGAGCGCAGCGAGGAAGTGACGCCCAC
CGAGGCCAGGCGGCGCGGTGCCTTCCGTGAGGACGCATTGACCGAGGCCGACGCCCTGGCGGCCGCCGAG
AATGAACGCCAAGAGGAACAAGCATGAAACCGCACCAGGACGGCCAGGACGAACCGTTTTTCATTACCGA
AGAGATCGAGGCGGAGATGATCGCGGCCGGGTACGTGTTCGAGCCGCCCGCGCACGTCTCAACCGTGCGG
CTGCATGAAATCCTGGCCGGTTTGTCTGATGCCAAGCTGGCGGCCTGGCCGGCCAGCTTGGCCGCTGAAG
AAACCGAGCGCCGCCGTCTAAAAAGGTGATGTGTATTTGAGTAAAACAGCTTGCGTCATGCGGTCGCTGC
GTATATGATGCGATGAGTAAATAAACAAATACGCAAGGGGAACGCATGAAGGTTATCGCTGTACTTAACC
AGAAAGGCGGGTCAGGCAAGACGACCATCGCAACCCATCTAGCCCGCGCCCTGCAACTCGCCGGGGCCGA
TGTTCTGTTAGTCGATTCCGATCCCCAGGGCAGTGCCCGCGATTGGGCGGCCGTGCGGGAAGATCAACCG
CTAACCGTTGTCGGCATCGACCGCCCGACGATTGACCGCGACGTGAAGGCCATCGGCCGGCGCGACTTCG
TAGTGATCGACGGAGCGCCCCAGGCGGCGGACTTGGCTGTGTCCGCGATCAAGGCAGCCGACTTCGTGCT
GATTCCGGTGCAGCCAAGCCCTTACGACATATGGGCCACCGCCGACCTGGTGGAGCTGGTTAAGCAGCGC
ATTGAGGTCACGGATGGAAGGCTACAAGCGGCCTTTGTCGTGTCGCGGGCGATCAAAGGCACGCGCATCG
GCGGTGAGGTTGCCGAGGCGCTGGCCGGGTACGAGCTGCCCATTCTTGAGTCCCGTATCACGCAGCGCGT
GAGCTACCCAGGCACTGCCGCCGCCGGCACAACCGTTCTTGAATCAGAACCCGAGGGCGACGCTGCCCGC
GAGGTCCAGGCGCTGGCCGCTGAAATTAAATCAAAACTCATTTGAGTTAATGAGGTAAAGAGAAAATGAG
CAAAAGCACAAACACGCTAAGTGCCGGCCGTCCGAGCGCACGCAGCAGCAAGGCTGCAACGTTGGCCAGC
CTGGCAGACACGCCAGCCATGAAGCGGGTCAACTTTCAGTTGCCGGCGGAGGATCACACCAAGCTGAAGA
TGTACGCGGTACGCCAAGGCAAGACCATTACCGAGCTGCTATCTGAATACATCGCGCAGCTACCAGAGTA
AATGAGCAAATGAATAAATGAGTAGATGAATTTTAGCGGCTAAAGGAGGCGGCATGGAAAATCAAGAACA
ACCAGGCACCGACGCCGTGGAATGCCCCATGTGTGGAGGAACGGGCGGTTGGCCAGGCGTAAGCGGCTGG
GTTGCCTGCCGGCCCTGCAATGGCACTGGAACCCCCAAGCCCGAGGAATCGGCGTGAGCGGTCGCAAACC
ATCCGGCCCGGTACAAATCGGCGCGGCGCTGGGTGATGACCTGGTGGAGAAGTTGAAGGCCGCGCAGGCC
GCCCAGCGGCAACGCATCGAGGCAGAAGCACGCCCCGGTGAATCGTGGCAAGCGGCCGCTGATCGAATCC
GCAAAGAATCCCGGCAACCGCCGGCAGCCGGTGCGCCGTCGATTAGGAAGCCGCCCAAGGGCGACGAGCA
ACCAGATTTTTTCGTTCCGATGCTCTATGACGTGGGCACCCGCGATAGTCGCAGCATCATGGACGTGGCC
GTTTTCCGTCTGTCGAAGCGTGACCGACGAGCTGGCGAGGTGATCCGCTACGAGCTTCCAGACGGGCACG
TAGAGGTTTCCGCAGGGCCGGCCGGCATGGCCAGTGTGTGGGATTACGACCTGGTACTGATGGCGGTTTC
CCATCTAACCGAATCCATGAACCGATACCGGGAAGGGAAGGGAGACAAGCCCGGCCGCGTGTTCCGTCCA
CACGTTGCGGACGTACTCAAGTTCTGCCGGCGAGCCGATGGCGGAAAGCAGAAAGACGACCTGGTAGAAA
CCTGCATTCGGTTAAACACCACGCACGTTGCCATGCAGCGTACGAAGAAGGCCAAGAACGGCCGCCTGGT
GACGGTATCCGAGGGTGAAGCCTTGATTAGCCGCTACAAGATCGTAAAGAGCGAAACCGGGCGGCCGGAG
TACATCGAGATCGAGCTAGCTGATTGGATGTACCGCGAGATCACAGAAGGCAAGAACCCGGACGTGCTGA
CGGTTCACCCCGATTACTTTTTGATCGATCCCGGCATCGGCCGTTTTCTCTACCGCCTGGCACGCCGCGC
CGCAGGCAAGGCAGAAGCCAGATGGTTGTTCAAGACGATCTACGAACGCAGTGGCAGCGCCGGAGAGTTC
AAGAAGTTCTGTTTCACCGTGCGCAAGCTGATCGGGTCAAATGACCTGCCGGAGTACGATTTGAAGGAGG
AGGCGGGGCAGGCTGGCCCGATCCTAGTCATGCGCTACCGCAACCTGATCGAGGGCGAAGCATCCGCCGG
TTCCTAATGTACGGAGCAGATGCTAGGGCAAATTGCCCTAGCAGGGGAAAAAGGTCGAAAAGGTCTCTTT
CCTGTGGATAGCACGTACATTGGGAACCCAAAGCCGTACATTGGGAACCGGAACCCGTACATTGGGAACC
CAAAGCCGTACATTGGGAACCGGTCACACATGTAAGTGACTGATATAAAAGAGAAAAAAGGCGATTTTTC
CGCCTAAAACTCTTTAAAACTTATTAAAACTCTTAAAACCCGCCTGGCCTGTGCATAACTGTCTGGCCAG
CGCACAGCCGAAGAGCTGCAAAAAGCGCCTACCCTTCGGTCGCTGCGCTCCCTACGCCCCGCCGCTTCGC
GTCGGCCTATCGCGGCCGCTGGCCGCTCAAAAATGGCTGGCCTACGGCCAGGCAATCTACCAGGGCGCGG
ACAAGCCGCGCCGTCGCCACTCGACCGCCGGCGCCCACATCAAGGCACCCTGCCTCGCGCGTTTCGGTGA
TGACGGTGAAAACCTCTGACACATGCAGCTCCCGGAGACGGTCACAGCTTGTCTGTAAGCGGATGCCGGG
AGCAGACAAGCCCGTCAGGGCGCGTCAGCGGGTGTTGGCGGGTGTCGGGGCGCAGCCATGACCCAGTCAC
GTAGCGATAGCGGAGTGTATACTGGCTTAACTATGCGGCATCAGAGCAGATTGTACTGAGAGTGCACCAT
ATGCGGTGTGAAATACCGCACAGATGCGTAAGGAGAAAATACCGCATCAGGCGCTCTTCCGCTTCCTCGC
TCACTGACTCGCTGCGCTCGGTCGTTCGGCTGCGGCGAGCGGTATCAGCTCACTCAAAGGCGGTAATACG
GTTATCCACAGAATCAGGGGATAACGCAGGAAAGAACATGTGAGCAAAAGGCCAGCAAAAGGCCAGGAAC
CGTAAAAAGGCCGCGTTGCTGGCGTTTTTCCATAGGCTCCGCCCCCCTGACGAGCATCACAAAAATCGAC
GCTCAAGTCAGAGGTGGCGAAACCCGACAGGACTATAAAGATACCAGGCGTTTCCCCCTGGAAGCTCCCT
CGTGCGCTCTCCTGTTCCGACCCTGCCGCTTACCGGATACCTGTCCGCCTTTCTCCCTTCGGGAAGCGTG
GCGCTTTCTCATAGCTCACGCTGTAGGTATCTCAGTTCGGTGTAGGTCGTTCGCTCCAAGCTGGGCTGTG
TGCACGAACCCCCCGTTCAGCCCGACCGCTGCGCCTTATCCGGTAACTATCGTCTTGAGTCCAACCCGGT
AAGACACGACTTATCGCCACTGGCAGCAGCCACTGGTAACAGGATTAGCAGAGCGAGGTATGTAGGCGGT
GCTACAGAGTTCTTGAAGTGGTGGCCTAACTACGGCTACACTAGAAGGACAGTATTTGGTATCTGCGCTC
TGCTGAAGCCAGTTACCTTCGGAAAAAGAGTTGGTAGCTCTTGATCCGGCAAACAAACCACCGCTGGTAG
CGGTGGTTTTTTTGTTTGCAAGCAGCAGATTACGCGCAGAAAAAAAGGATCTCAAGAAGATCCTTTGATC
TTTTCTACGGGGTCTGACGCTCAGTGGAACGAAAACTCACGTTAAGGGATTTTGGTCATGCATTCTAGGT
ACTAAAACAATTCATCCAGTAAAATATAATATTTTATTTTCTCCCAATCAGGCTTGATCCCCAGTAAGTC
AAAAAATAGCTCGACATACTGTTCTTCCCCGATATCCTCCCTGATCGACCGGACGCAGAAGGCAATGTCA
TACCACTTGTCCGCCCTGCCGCTTCTCCCAAGATCAATAAAGCCACTTACTTTGCCATCTTTCACAAAGA
TGTTGCTGTCTCCCAGGTCGCCGTGGGAAAAGACAAGTTCCTCTTCGGGCTTTTCCGTCTTTAAAAAATC
ATACAGCTCGCGCGGATCTTTAAATGGAGTGTCTTCTTCCCAGTTTTCGCAATCCACATCGGCCAGATCG
TTATTCAGTAAGTAATCCAATTCGGCTAAGCGGCTGTCTAAGCTATTCGTATAGGGACAATCCGATATGT
CGATGGAGTGAAAGAGCCTGATGCACTCCGCATACAGCTCGATAATCTTTTCAGGGCTTTGTTCATCTTC
ATACTCTTCCGAGCAAAGGACGCCATCGGCCTCACTCATGAGCAGATTGCTCCAGCCATCATGCCGTTCA
AAGTGCAGGACCTTTGGAACAGGCAGCTTTCCTTCCAGCCATAGCATCATGTCCTTTTCCCGTTCCACAT
CATAGGTGGTCCCTTTATACCGGCTGTCCGTCATTTTTAAATATAGGTTTTCATTTTCTCCCACCAGCTT
ATATACCTTAGCAGGAGACATTCCTTCCGTATCTTTTACGCAGCGGTATTTTTCGATCAGTTTTTTCAAT
TCCGGTGATATTCTCATTTTAGCCATTTATTATTTCCTTCCTCTTTTCTACAGTATTTAAAGATACCCCA
AGAAGCTAATTATAACAAGACGAACTCCAATTCACTGTTCCTTGCATTCTAAAACCTTAAATACCAGAAA
ACAGCTTTTTCAAAGTTGTTTTCAAAGTTGGCGTATAACATAGTATCGACGGAGCCGATTTTGAAACCGC
GGTGATCACAGGCAGCAACGCTCTGTCATCGTTACAATCAACATGCTACCCTCCGCGAGATCATCCGTGT
TTCAAACCCGGCAGCTTAGTTGCCGTTCTTCCGAATAGCATCGGTAACATGAGCAAAGTCTGCCGCCTTA
CAACGGCTCTCCCGCTGACGCCGTCCCGGACTGATGGGCTGCCTGTATCGAGTGGTGATTTTGTGCCGAG
CTGCCGGTCGGGGAGCTGTTGGCTGGCTGGTGGCAGGATATATTGTGGTGTAAACAAATTGACGCTTAGA
CAACTTAATAACACATTGCGGACGTTTTTAATGTACTGAATTAACGCCGAATTAATTCGAGCTCGGATCT
GATAATTTATTTGAAAATTCATAAGAAAAGCAAACGTTACATGAATTGATGAAACAATACAAAGACAGAT
AAAGCCACGCACATTTAGGATATTGGCCGAGATTACTGAATATTGAGTAAGATCACGGAATTTCTGACAG
GAGCATGTCTTCAATTCAGCCCAAATGGCAGTTGAAATACTCAAACCGCCCCATATGCAGGAGCGGATCA
TTCATTGTTTGTTTGGTTGCCTTTGCCAACATGGGAGTCCAAGATTCTGCAGTCAAATCTCGGTGACGGG
CAGGACCGGACGGGGCGGTACCGGCAGGCTGAAGTCCAGCTGCCAGAAACCCACGTCATGCCAGTTCCCG
TGCTTGAAGCCGGCCGCCCGCAGCATGCCGCGGGGGGCATATCCGAGCGCCTCGTGCATGCGCACGCTCG
GGTCGTTGGGCAGCCCGATGACAGCGACCACGCTCTTGAAGCCCTGTGCCTCCAGGGACTTCAGCAGGTG
GGTGTAGAGCGTGGAGCCCAGTCCCGTCCGCTGGTGGCGGGGGGAGACGTACACGGTCGACTCGGCCGTC
CAGTCGTAGGCGTTGCGTGCCTTCCAGGGGCCCGCGTAGGCGATGCCGGCGACCTCGCCGTCCACCTCGG
CGACGAGCCAGGGATAGCGCTCCCGCAGACGGACGAGGTCGTCCGTCCACTCCTGCGGTTCCTGCGGCTC
GGTACGGAAGTTGACCGTGCTTGTCTCGATGTAGTGGTTGACGATGGTGCAGACCGCCGGCATGTCCGCC
TCGGTGGCACGGCGGATGTCGGCCGGGCGTCGTTCTGGGCTCATCGATTCGATTTGGTGTATCGAGATTG
GTTATGAAATTCAGATGCTAGTGTAATGTATTGGTAATTTGGGAAGATATAATAGGAAGCAAGGCTATTT
ATCCATTTCTGAAAAGGCGAAATGGCGTCACCGCGAGCGTCACGCGCATTCCGTTCTTGCTGTAAAGCGT
TGTTTGGTACACTTTTGACTAGCGAGGCTTGGCGTGTCAGCGTATCTATTCAAAAGTCGTTAATGGCTGC
GGATCAAGAAAAAGTTGGAATAGAAACAGAATACCCGCGAAATTCAGGCCCGGTTGCCATGTCCTACACG
CCGAAATAAACGACCAAATTAGTAGAAAAATAAAAACTGACTCGGATACTTACGTCACGTCTTGCGCACT
GATTTGAAAAATCTCAGAATTCATGGATCCTAGGTGAGTCTAGAGAGTTAATTAAGTTTGCAAGCAGCAG
ATTACGCGCAGAAAAAAAGGATCTCAAGGAGATCCTTTGGATCACAAAAAAAAAGCCCGCTCATTAGGCG
GGTTAAATTCCCGGGTACTGCAGCCGATTCATTAATGCAGGTTAACCTGGCTTATCGAAATTAATACGAC
TCACTATAGGGAGACCGGCAGATCTGATCCCTACTCCAAAAATGTCAAAGATACAGTCTCAGAAGACCAA
AGGGCTATTGAGACTTTTCAACAAAGGGTAATTTCGGGAAACCTCCTCGGATTCCATTGCCCAGCTATCT
GTCACTTCATCGAAAGGACAGTGGAAAAGGAAGGTGGCTCCTACAAATGCCATCATTGCGATAAAGGAAA
GGCTATCATTCAAGATGCCTCTGCCGACAGCGGTCCCAAAGATGGACCCCCACCCACGAGGAGCATCGTG
GGAAAAGAAGACGTTCCAACCACGTCTTCAAAGCAAGTGGATTGATGTGACATCTCCACTGACGTAAGGG
ATGACGCACAATCCCACCCCTACTCCAAAAATGTCAAAGATACTGTCTCAGAAGACCAAAGGGCTAT
Features (pLannotate 1.2.2; 27 found; start..end, strand, type, name):
      1..346     +  promoter       CaMV 35S promoter: strong constitutive promoter from cauliflower mosaic virus
    298..344     +  promoter       minimal CaMV 35S promoter: minimal 35S promoter from cauliflower mosaic virus
    513..689     +  polyA_signal   CaMV poly(A) signal: cauliflower mosaic virus polyadenylation signal
   1251..1269    -  promoter       SP6 promoter: promoter for bacteriophage SP6 RNA polymerase
   1334..1993    -  CDS            CmR: chloramphenicol acetyltransferase; cat; confers resistance to chloramphenicol
   1994..2030    -  promoter       cat promoter (fragment): promoter of the E. coli cat gene encoding chloramphenicol acetyltransferase
   2030..2058    -  promoter       tet promoter: E. coli promoter for tetracycline efflux protein gene
   2120..2288    -  rep_origin     ori (fragment): high-copy-number ColE1/pMB1/pBR322/pUC origin of replication
   2320..3027    +  terminator     OCS terminator: octopine synthase terminator
   3028..3048    +  misc_feature   MCS (fragment): pUC18/19 multiple cloning site
   3051..3205    +  CDS            lacZα (fragment): LacZα fragment of β-galactosidase; lacZ fragment
   3271..3295    +  misc_feature   RB T-DNA repeat: right border repeat from nopaline C58 T-DNA
   3635..4036    +  CDS            Y4CG_SINFN (fragment): Protein inferred from homology: Swiss-Prot protein existence level 3. From Sinorhizobium fredii (strain NBRC 101917 / NGR234).
   4596..5225    +  CDS            pVS1 StaA: stability protein from the Pseudomonas plasmid pVS1 (Heeb et al., 2000)
   5654..6727    +  CDS            pVS1 RepA: replication protein from the Pseudomonas plasmid pVS1 (Heeb et al., 2000)
   6793..6987    +  rep_origin     pVS1 oriV: origin of replication for the Pseudomonas plasmid pVS1 (Heeb et al., 2000)
   7190..7229    +  CDS            rop (fragment): Rop protein, which maintains plasmids at low copy number; rop
   7331..7471    +  misc_feature   bom: basis of mobility region from pBR322
   7657..8245    -  rep_origin     ori: high-copy-number ColE1/pMB1/pBR322/pUC origin of replication
   8332..9126    -  CDS            KanR: aminoglycoside phosphotransferase; aphA-3; confers resistance to kanamycin
   9551..9575    +  misc_feature   LB T-DNA repeat: left border repeat from nopaline C58 T-DNA
   9661..9913    -  terminator     MAS terminator: mannopine synthase terminator
   9926..10474   -  CDS            bar: PAT_STRHY - Experimental evidence at protein level: Swiss-Prot protein existence level 1. Inactivates phosphinothricin (PPT) by transfer of an acetyl group from acetyl CoA. Can also acetylate demethylphosphinothricin but not PTT or glutamate. This enzyme is an effector of phosphinothricin tripeptide (PTT or bialaphos) resistance. From Streptomyces hygroscopicus. Introduced by genetic manipulation and expressed in glufosinate-tolerant maize by Dekalb Genetics.
  10480..10860   -  promoter       MAS promoter: mannopine synthase promoter (Velten et al., 1984)
  10906..10947   -  rep_origin     ori (fragment): high-copy-number ColE1/pMB1/pBR322/pUC origin of replication
  11052..11070   +  promoter       T7 promoter: promoter for bacteriophage T7 RNA polymerase
  11139..11427   +  promoter       CaMV 35S promoter (fragment): strong constitutive promoter from cauliflower mosaic virus
