[The description below was written by a language model from this plasmid's Addgene catalogue record and pLannotate feature annotations shown in this document.]
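Description:
pFGC5941-PacI-ath-STTM405 is a plant expression binary vector built on the pFGC5941-PacI backbone and designed to knock down miRNA405 function in Arabidopsis thaliana using the short tandem target mimic (STTM) approach. Its backbone carries the features expected of an Agrobacterium-compatible T-DNA plasmid. These include the pVS1 oriV with the RepA replication and StaA stability proteins for maintenance in Agrobacterium, a high-copy ColE1/pMB1-type origin with a bom site for propagation in E. coli, and a kanamycin resistance gene located outside the T-DNA. Nopaline-type left and right border repeats delimit the transferred region. Within the borders, a bar gene (phosphinothricin acetyltransferase) under the mannopine synthase promoter and terminator provides Basta (glufosinate) selection of transformed plants.

The payload is a roughly 2.8 kb cassette inserted at a PacI site that is retained at both ends. According to the depositor, it comprises a doubled CaMV 35S promoter, the STTM sequence, a 35S terminator and a chloramphenicol resistance marker. The annotation agrees with this, showing a partial 35S promoter copy directly upstream of a full one across the circular junction, followed by the CaMV poly(A) signal and a reverse-oriented CmR gene with its bacterial promoter. The STTM itself is not annotated and presumably lies in the short interval between promoter and polyadenylation signal. An STTM transcript generally carries two non-cleavable miRNA binding sites joined by a short spacer, which sequester the target miRNA and trigger its degradation. The CmR marker allows dual chloramphenicol and kanamycin selection in bacteria for plasmids that have taken up the cassette. An OCS terminator and small lacZα, ori, T7 and SP6 remnants are also present. The construct is used for stable loss-of-function studies of miR405.
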