Addgene plasmid #84129: pFGC5941-PacI-ath-STTM405
Purpose: target miRNA405 for destruction in Arabidopsis thaliana
Depositing lab: Guiliang Tang. Depositing organization: Michigan Technological University. Publication: Construction of short tandem target mimic (STTM) to block the functions of plant and animal microRNAs. Tang G, Yan J, Gu Y, Qiao M, Fan R, Mao Y, Tang X. Methods. 2012 Oct;58(2):118-25. doi: 10.1016/j.ymeth.2012.10.006. Epub 2012 Oct 23. PubMed 23098881.
Backbone
  Vector backbone: pFGC5941-PacI
  Backbone manufacturer: Guiliang Tang (Addgene plasmid # 44182)
  Backbone size w/o insert (bp): 8608
  Vector type: Plant Expression
  Selectable markers: Basta
Growth in bacteria
  Bacterial resistance: Chloramphenicol and Kanamycin, 25 & 50 μg/mL
  Growth temperature: 37°C
  Growth strain: DH5alpha
  Copy number: High Copy
Gene/Insert
  Gene/Insert name: STTM405
  Species: A. thaliana (mustard weed)
  Insert size (bp): 2846
  Promoter: 2x35S
  Cloning method: Restriction Enzyme; 5′ cloning site PacI (not destroyed); 3′ cloning site PacI (not destroyed)
  Sequencing primers: 5′ CACTATCCTTCGCAAGACCCTTCC; 3′ CAACACATGAGCGAAACCCTATAA
Terms and licenses: Academic/Nonprofit Terms; Industry Terms: Not Available to Industry
Depositor comments: The insert within this plasmid contains a 2x35S promoter, STTM, T35S and CmR.
How to cite: pFGC5941-PacI-ath-STTM405 was a gift from Guiliang Tang (Addgene plasmid # 84129 ; http://n2t.net/addgene:84129 ; RRID:Addgene_84129)
