>Addgene plasmid #84129 | pFGC5941-PacI-ath-STTM405 | depositor partial sequence | sequence record 160685 | STTM
AGTTATGGGTTAGACTACCCAACTCATGTTGTTGTTGTTATGGTCTAATTTAAATATGGTCTAAAGAAGA
AGAATAGTTATGGGTTAGACTACCCAACTCAT
